Addgene plasmid #244491: pGEX-4T1 SHP2 E252A
Purpose: Bacterial Expression of SHP2 mutant
Depositing lab: Katharine White. Depositing organization: University of Notre Dame. Publication: Ionizable networks mediate pH-dependent allostery in the SH2 domain-containing signaling proteins SHP2 and SRC. Van Dyck PK, Piszkin L, Gorski EA, Nascimento ET, Abebe JA, Hoffmann LM, Peng JW, White KA. Sci Signal. 2025 Nov 11;18(912):eadt3018. doi: 10.1126/scisignal.adt3018. Epub 2025 Nov 11. PubMed 41218103.
Backbone
  Vector backbone: pGEX-4T-1
  Vector type: Bacterial Expression
Growth in bacteria
  Bacterial resistance: Ampicillin, 100 μg/mL
  Growth temperature: 37°C
  Growth strain: DH5alpha
  Copy number: High Copy
Gene/Insert
  Gene/Insert name: PTPN11
  Species: H. sapiens (human)
  Mutation: changed Glutamate 252 to Alanine
  Entrez Gene: PTPN11 (a.k.a. BPTP3, CFC, JMML, METCDS, NS1, PTP-1D, PTP2C, SH-PTP2, SH-PTP3, SHP2)
  Tag / fusion protein: GST (N terminal on backbone)
Terms and licenses: Academic/Nonprofit Terms; Industry Terms: Not Available to Industry
How to cite: pGEX-4T1 SHP2 E252A was a gift from Katharine White (Addgene plasmid # 244491 ; http://n2t.net/addgene:244491 ; RRID:Addgene_244491)
