[The description below was written by a language model from this plasmid's Addgene catalogue record and pLannotate feature annotations shown in this document.]
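Description:
pGEX-4T1 SHP2 E252A is a bacterial expression plasmid built on the pGEX-4T-1 backbone for producing a mutant form of the human tyrosine phosphatase SHP2 (gene PTPN11) in E. coli. The sequenced construct is about 6.9 kb. It replicates from a high-copy ColE1/pMB1-type origin and is selected with ampicillin through a β-lactamase gene driven by its own promoter. Short annotated fragments of bom, rop and an E. coli trp-region gene, together with a lac promoter/lacZα segment downstream of lacI, are remnants of the backbone's construction rather than functional parts of the payload.

The expression cassette uses the tac promoter, a strong trp/lac hybrid, followed by a lac operator. The plasmid also carries lacI with its own promoter, so the repressor keeps transcription low until it is relieved by IPTG or lactose. Downstream lies the Schistosoma japonicum glutathione S-transferase coding sequence, followed after a short linker by the PTPN11 open reading frame. The product is therefore SHP2 with an N-terminal GST tag, which allows affinity capture on glutathione resin. pGEX-4T-series vectors normally encode a thrombin cleavage site in this linker, but it is not annotated in the feature table. The annotated PTPN11 region is about 1.8 kb, a length consistent with a full-length or near-full-length protein. The catalogue entry states that glutamate 252 has been changed to alanine.

The recorded purpose is bacterial expression of this SHP2 mutant. The associated publication concerns ionizable residue networks and pH-dependent allostery in SHP2 and SRC, which suggests the recombinant protein is intended for in vitro biochemical comparison with wild-type SHP2.
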