Features (pLannotate 1.2.2; 17 found; start..end, strand, type, name):
      1..589     +  rep_origin     ori: high-copy-number ColE1/pMB1/pBR322/pUC origin of replication
    775..826     -  misc_feature   bom (fragment): basis of mobility region from pBR322
    833..910     +  promoter       lacI promoter: lacI
    911..1993    +  CDS            lacI: lac repressor; lacI; The lac repressor binds to the lac operator to inhibit transcription in E. coli. This inhibition can be relieved by adding lactose or isopropyl-β-D-thiogalactopyranoside (IPTG).
   2006..2027    +  protein_bind   CAP binding site: CAP binding activates transcription in the presence of cAMP. E. coli catabolite activator protein
   2042..2072    +  promoter       lac promoter: promoter for the E. coli lac operon
   2080..2096    +  protein_bind   lac operator: The lac repressor binds to the lac operator to inhibit transcription in E. coli. This inhibition can be relieved by adding lactose or isopropyl-β-D-thiogalactopyranoside (IPTG). lac repressor encoded by lacI
   2116..2289    +  CDS            lacZα: LacZα fragment of β-galactosidase; lacZ fragment
   2553..2669    -  CDS            yciV (fragment): RNAAM_ECOLI - Also known as trpH From Escherichia coli (strain K12).
   2745..2773    +  promoter       tac promoter: strong E. coli promoter; hybrid between the trp and lac UV5 promoters
   2781..2797    +  protein_bind   lac operator: The lac repressor binds to the lac operator to inhibit transcription in E. coli. This inhibition can be relieved by adding lactose or isopropyl-β-D-thiogalactopyranoside (IPTG). lac repressor encoded by lacI
   2820..3473    +  CDS            GST26_SCHJA: Experimental evidence at protein level: Swiss-Prot protein existence level 1. GST isoenzymes appear to play a central role in the parasite detoxification system. Other functions are also suspected including a role in increasing the solubility of haematin in the parasite gut. From Schistosoma japonicum (Blood fluke).
   3522..5300    +  CDS            PTPN11: PTN11_HUMAN - Also known as PTP2C, SHPTP2. Experimental evidence at protein level: Swiss-Prot protein existence level 1. Acts downstream of various receptor and cytoplasmic protein tyrosine kinases to participate in the signal transduction from the cell surface to the nucleus (PubMed:10655584, PubMed:18559669, PubMed:18829466, PubMed:26742426, PubMed:28074573). Positively regulates MAPK signal transduction pathway (PubMed:28074573). Dephosphorylates GAB1, ARHGAP35 and EGFR (PubMed:28074573). Dephosphorylates ROCK2 at 'Tyr-722' resulting in stimulation of its RhoA binding activity (PubMed:18559
   5523..5562    +  CDS            rop (fragment): Rop protein, which maintains plasmids at low copy number; rop
   5664..5704    +  misc_feature   bom (fragment): basis of mobility region from pBR322
   5809..5913    +  promoter       AmpR promoter: bla
   5914..6774    +  CDS            AmpR: β-lactamase; bla; confers resistance to ampicillin, carbenicillin, and related antibiotics
>Addgene plasmid #244491 | pGEX-4T1 SHP2 E252A | addgene full sequence | sequence record 488010 | Addgene NGS Result
TTGAGATCCTTTTTTTCTGCGCGTAATCTGCTGCTTGCAAACAAAAAAACCACCGCTACCAGCGGTGGTT
TGTTTGCCGGATCAAGAGCTACCAACTCTTTTTCCGAAGGTAACTGGCTTCAGCAGAGCGCAGATACCAA
ATACTGTCCTTCTAGTGTAGCCGTAGTTAGGCCACCACTTCAAGAACTCTGTAGCACCGCCTACATACCT
CGCTCTGCTAATCCTGTTACCAGTGGCTGCTGCCAGTGGCGATAAGTCGTGTCTTACCGGGTTGGACTCA
AGACGATAGTTACCGGATAAGGCGCAGCGGTCGGGCTGAACGGGGGGTTCGTGCACACAGCCCAGCTTGG
AGCGAACGACCTACACCGAACTGAGATACCTACAGCGTGAGCTATGAGAAAGCGCCACGCTTCCCGAAGG
GAGAAAGGCGGACAGGTATCCGGTAAGCGGCAGGGTCGGAACAGGAGAGCGCACGAGGGAGCTTCCAGGG
GGAAACGCCTGGTATCTTTATAGTCCTGTCGGGTTTCGCCACCTCTGACTTGAGCGTCGATTTTTGTGAT
GCTCGTCAGGGGGGCGGAGCCTATGGAAAAACGCCAGCAACGCGGCCTTTTTACGGTTCCTGGCCTTTTG
CTGGCCTTTTGCTCACATGTTCTTTCCTGCGTTATCCCCTGATTCTGTGGATAACCGTATTACCGCCTTT
GAGTGAGCTGATACCGCTCGCCGCAGCCGAACGACCGAGCGCAGCGAGTCAGTGAGCGAGGAAGCGGAAG
AGCGCCTGATGCGGTATTTTCTCCTTACGCATCTGTGCGGTATTTCACACCGCATAAATTCCGACACCAT
CGAATGGCGCAAAACCTTTCGCGGTATGGCATGATAGCGCCCGGAAGAGAGTCAATTCAGGGTGGTGAAT
GTGAAACCAGTAACGTTATACGATGTCGCAGAGTATGCCGGTGTCTCTTATCAGACCGTTTCCCGCGTGG
TGAACCAGGCCAGCCACGTTTCTGCGAAAACGCGGGAAAAAGTGGAAGCGGCGATGGCGGAGCTGAATTA
CATTCCCAACCGCGTGGCACAACAACTGGCGGGCAAACAGTCGTTGCTGATTGGCGTTGCCACCTCCAGT
CTGGCCCTGCACGCGCCGTCGCAAATTGTCGCGGCGATTAAATCTCGCGCCGATCAACTGGGTGCCAGCG
TGGTGGTGTCGATGGTAGAACGAAGCGGCGTCGAAGCCTGTAAAGCGGCGGTGCACAATCTTCTCGCGCA
ACGCGTCAGTGGGCTGATCATTAACTATCCGCTGGATGACCAGGATGCCATTGCTGTGGAAGCTGCCTGC
ACTAATGTTCCGGCGTTATTTCTTGATGTCTCTGACCAGACACCCATCAACAGTATTATTTTCTCCCATG
AAGACGGTACGCGACTGGGCGTGGAGCATCTGGTCGCATTGGGTCACCAGCAAATCGCGCTGTTAGCGGG
CCCATTAAGTTCTGTCTCGGCGCGTCTGCGTCTGGCTGGCTGGCATAAATATCTCACTCGCAATCAAATT
CAGCCGATAGCGGAACGGGAAGGCGACTGGAGTGCCATGTCCGGTTTTCAACAAACCATGCAAATGCTGA
ATGAGGGCATCGTTCCCACTGCGATGCTGGTTGCCAACGATCAGATGGCGCTGGGCGCAATGCGCGCCAT
TACCGAGTCCGGGCTGCGCGTTGGTGCGGATATCTCGGTAGTGGGATACGACGATACCGAAGACAGCTCA
TGTTATATCCCGCCGTTAACCACCATCAAACAGGATTTTCGCCTGCTGGGGCAAACCAGCGTGGACCGCT
TGCTGCAACTCTCTCAGGGCCAGGCGGTGAAGGGCAATCAGCTGTTGCCCGTCTCACTGGTGAAAAGAAA
AACCACCCTGGCGCCCAATACGCAAACCGCCTCTCCCCGCGCGTTGGCCGATTCATTAATGCAGCTGGCA
CGACAGGTTTCCCGACTGGAAAGCGGGCAGTGAGCGCAACGCAATTAATGTAAGTTAGCTCACTCATTAG
GCACCCCAGGCTTTACACTTTATGCTTCCGGCTCGTATGTTGTGTGGAATTGTGAGCGGATAACAATTTC
ACACAGGAAACAGCTATGACCATGATTACGGATTCACTGGCCGTCGTTTTACAACGTCGTGACTGGGAAA
ACCCTGGCGTTACCCAACTTAATCGCCTTGCAGCACATCCCCCTTTCGCCAGCTGGCGTAATAGCGAAGA
GGCCCGCACCGATCGCCCTTCCCAACAGTTGCGCAGCCTGAATGGCGAATGGCGCTTTGCCTGGTTTCCG
GCACCAGAAGCGGTGCCGGAAAGCTGGCTGGAGTGCGATCTTCCTGAGGCCGATACTGTCGTCGTCCCCT
CAAACTGGCAGATGCACGGTTACGATGCGCCCATCTACACCAACGTGACCTATCCCATTACGGTCAATCC
GCCGTTTGTTCCCACGGAGAATCCGACGGGTTGTTACTCGCTCACATTTAATGTTGATGAAAGCTGGCTA
CAGGAAGGCCAGACGCGAATTATTTTTGATGGCGTTGGAATTAGCTTATCGACTGCACGGTGCACCAATG
CTTCTGGCGTCAGGCAGCCATCGGAAGCTGTGGTATGGCTGTGCAGGTCGTAAATCACTGCATAATTCGT
GTCGCTCAAGGCGCACTCCCGTTCTGGATAATGTTTTTTGCGCCGACATCATAACGGTTCTGGCAAATAT
TCTGAAATGAGCTGTTGACAATTAATCATCGGCTCGTATAATGTGTGGAATTGTGAGCGGATAACAATTT
CACACAGGAAACAGTATTCATGTCCCCTATACTAGGTTATTGGAAAATTAAGGGCCTTGTGCAACCCACT
CGACTTCTTTTGGAATATCTTGAAGAAAAATATGAAGAGCATTTGTATGAGCGCGATGAAGGTGATAAAT
GGCGAAACAAAAAGTTTGAATTGGGTTTGGAGTTTCCCAATCTTCCTTATTATATTGATGGTGATGTTAA
ATTAACACAGTCTATGGCCATCATACGTTATATAGCTGACAAGCACAACATGTTGGGTGGTTGTCCAAAA
GAGCGTGCAGAGATTTCAATGCTTGAAGGAGCGGTTTTGGATATTAGATACGGTGTTTCGAGAATTGCAT
ATAGTAAAGACTTTGAAACTCTCAAAGTTGATTTTCTTAGCAAGCTACCTGAAATGCTGAAAATGTTCGA
AGATCGTTTATGTCATAAAACATATTTAAATGGTGATCATGTAACCCATCCTGACTTCATGTTGTATGAC
GCTCTTGATGTTGTTTTATACATGGACCCAATGTGCCTGGATGCGTTCCCAAAATTAGTTTGTTTTAAAA
AACGTATTGAAGCTATCCCACAAATTGATAAGTACTTGAAATCCAGCAAGTATATAGCATGGCCTTTGCA
GGGCTGGCAAGCCACGTTTGGTGGTGGCGACCATCCTCCAAAATCGGATCTGGTTCCGCGTGGATCCCCA
GGAATTCCGGGCGGGAGGAACATGACATCGCGGAGATGGTTTCACCCAAATATCACTGGTGTGGAGGCAG
AAAACCTACTGTTGACAAGAGGAGTTGATGGCAGTTTTTTGGCAAGGCCTAGTAAAAGTAACCCTGGAGA
CTTCACACTTTCCGTTAGAAGAAATGGAGCTGTCACCCACATCAAGATTCAGAACACTGGTGATTACTAT
GACCTGTATGGAGGGGAGAAATTTGCCACTTTGGCTGAGTTGGTCCAGTATTACATGGAACATCACGGGC
AATTAAAAGAGAAGAATGGAGATGTCATTGAGCTTAAATATCCTCTGAACTGTGCAGATCCTACCTCTGA
AAGGTGGTTTCATGGACATCTCTCTGGGAAAGAAGCAGAGAAATTATTAACTGAAAAAGGAAAACATGGT
AGTTTTCTTGTACGAGAGAGCCAGAGCCACCCTGGAGATTTTGTTCTTTCTGTGCGCACTGGTGATGACA
AAGGGGAGAGCAATGACGGCAAGTCTAAAGTGACCCATGTTATGATTCGCTGTCAGGAACTGAAATACGA
CGTTGGTGGAGGAGAACGGTTTGATTCTTTGACAGATCTTGTGGAACATTATAAGAAGAATCCTATGGTG
GAAACATTGGGTACAGTACTACAACTCAAGCAGCCCCTTAACACGACTCGTATAAATGCTGCTGAAATAG
AAAGCAGAGTTCGAGAACTAAGCAAATTAGCTGAGACCACAGATAAAGTCAAACAAGGCTTTTGGGAAGA
ATTTGCGACACTACAACAACAGGAGTGCAAACTTCTCTACAGCCGAAAAGAGGGTCAAAGGCAAGAAAAC
AAAAACAAAAATAGATATAAAAACATCCTGCCCTTTGATCATACCAGGGTTGTCCTACACGATGGTGATC
CCAATGAGCCTGTTTCAGATTACATCAATGCAAATATCATCATGCCTGAATTTGAAACCAAGTGCAACAA
TTCAAAGCCCAAAAAGAGTTACATTGCCACACAAGGCTGCCTGCAAAACACGGTGAATGACTTTTGGCGG
ATGGTGTTCCAAGAAAACTCCCGAGTGATTGTCATGACAACGAAAGAAGTGGAGAGAGGAAAGAGTAAAT
GTGTCAAATACTGGCCTGATGAGTATGCTCTAAAAGAATATGGCGTCATGCGTGTTAGGAACGTCAAAGA
AAGCGCCGCTCATGACTATACGCTAAGAGAACTTAAACTTTCAAAGGTTGGACAAGGGAATACGGAGAGA
ACGGTCTGGCAATACCACTTTCGGACCTGGCCGGACCACGGCGTGCCCAGCGACCCTGGGGGCGTGCTGG
ACTTCCTGGAGGAGGTGCACCATAAGCAGGAGAGCATCATGGATGCAGGGCCGGTCGTGGTGCACTGCAG
TGCTGGAATTGGCCGGACAGGGACGTTCATTGTGATTGATATTCTTATTGACATCATCAGAGAGAAAGGT
GTTGACTGCGATATTGACGTTCCCAAAACCATCCAGATGGTGCGGTCTCAGAGGTCAGGGATGGTCCAGA
CAGAAGCACAGTACCGATTTATCTATATGGCGGTCCAGCATTATATTGAAACACTACAGCGCAGGATTGA
AGAAGAGCAGAAAAGCAAGAGGAAAGGGCACGAATATACAAATATTAAGTATTCTCTAGCGGACCAGACG
AGTGGAGATCAGAGCCCTCTCCCGCCTTGTACTCCAACGCCACCCTGTGCAGAAATGAGAGAAGACAGTG
CTAGAGTCTATGAAAACGTGGGCCTGATGCAACAGCAGAAAAGTTTCAGATGAGAAAACCTGCCAAAACT
TCAGCACAGAAATAGATGTGGACTTTCACCCTCTCCCTAAAAAGATCAAGAACAGACGCAAGAAAGTTTA
TGTGAAGACAGAATTTGGATTTGGAAGGCTTGCAATGTGGTTGACTACCTTTTGATAAGCAAAATTTGAA
ACCATTTAAAGACCGGAATTCCCGGGTCGACTCGAGCGGCCGCATCGTGACTGACTGACGATCTGCCTCG
CGCGTTTCGGTGATGACGGTGAAAACCTCTGACACATGCAGCTCCCGGAGACGGTCACAGCTTGTCTGTA
AGCGGATGCCGGGAGCAGACAAGCCCGTCAGGGCGCGTCAGCGGGTGTTGGCGGGTGTCGGGGCGCAGCC
ATGACCCAGTCACGTAGCGATAGCGGAGTGTATAATTCTTGAAGACGAAAGGGCCTCGTGATACGCCTAT
TTTTATAGGTTAATGTCATGATAATAATGGTTTCTTAGACGTCAGGTGGCACTTTTCGGGGAAATGTGCG
CGGAACCCCTATTTGTTTATTTTTCTAAATACATTCAAATATGTATCCGCTCATGAGACAATAACCCTGA
TAAATGCTTCAATAATATTGAAAAAGGAAGAGTATGAGTATTCAACATTTCCGTGTCGCCCTTATTCCCT
TTTTTGCGGCATTTTGCCTTCCTGTTTTTGCTCACCCAGAAACGCTGGTGAAAGTAAAAGATGCTGAAGA
TCAGTTGGGTGCACGAGTGGGTTACATCGAACTGGATCTCAACAGCGGTAAGATCCTTGAGAGTTTTCGC
CCCGAAGAACGTTTTCCAATGATGAGCACTTTTAAAGTTCTGCTATGTGGCGCGGTATTATCCCGTGTTG
ACGCCGGGCAAGAGCAACTCGGTCGCCGCATACACTATTCTCAGAATGACTTGGTTGAGTACTCACCAGT
CACAGAAAAGCATCTTACGGATGGCATGACAGTAAGAGAATTATGCAGTGCTGCCATAACCATGAGTGAT
AACACTGCGGCCAACTTACTTCTGACAACGATCGGAGGACCGAAGGAGCTAACCGCTTTTTTGCACAACA
TGGGGGATCATGTAACTCGCCTTGATCGTTGGGAACCGGAGCTGAATGAAGCCATACCAAACGACGAGCG
TGACACCACGATGCCTGCAGCAATGGCAACAACGTTGCGCAAACTATTAACTGGCGAACTACTTACTCTA
GCTTCCCGGCAACAATTAATAGACTGGATGGAGGCGGATAAAGTTGCAGGACCACTTCTGCGCTCGGCCC
TTCCGGCTGGCTGGTTTATTGCTGATAAATCTGGAGCCGGTGAGCGTGGGTCTCGCGGTATCATTGCAGC
ACTGGGGCCAGATGGTAAGCCCTCCCGTATCGTAGTTATCTACACGACGGGGAGTCAGGCAACTATGGAT
GAACGAAATAGACAGATCGCTGAGATAGGTGCCTCACTGATTAAGCATTGGTAACTGTCAGACCAAGTTT
ACTCATATATACTTTAGATTGATTTAAAACTTCATTTTTAATTTAAAAGGATCTAGGTGAAGATCCTTTT
TGATAATCTCATGACCAAAATCCCTTAACGTGAGTTTTCGTTCCACTGAGCGTCAGACCCCGTAGAAAAG
ATCAAAGGATCTTC
